>Addgene plasmid #13063 | 39 p ephrin B2 | addgene partial sequence | sequence record 19448 | 13063 with T7
TCCGGCCGCCATGGCGGCCGCGGGAATTCGATTCATCTCCCTTATCTTCCCCATGAGGAGATGCATCTGG
CTTAAGTACTTCATTCGATTTGCTGTCCTTGCCCCCTAAGTCAGGGTGTTTGGGAGGGTAACTGGTAGGG
TAGTCTTTGGGGGAAATGGGATCAGAGGGGTTTTGTCCAACCTTCATGATGATTTTCATCGACTTGGTTT
TACACACCCCTCCTTCCTGATTATCCAGCCCTTCCATTGTTCCATTAGATGTAGAGATAATGTAGTAGTC
TTTCCCTCTGAAGAACTCCAGGCCCCAAAGGTTTGGGCTGAACTCCTGGAATTTGAGGGTGAATTTGACG
TCCTGGTCTGGCTTGACGCAGTTGAGTAGAGGCGTGTCTGCTTTTGTGACCTGACAGGACTTTAGCTGTT
CCAGAGGAACCATATAGAGTTTATAATACTCCACTCCTTCCATTGAACCACCTTCCACACGTGGGCAAAC
TATGTCCATCTTATCCCCAATCTGCGGATACAGCACCAGACCCTGTCCTGGCACAAACTTGGTGTTCGTG
GTGTTCCAGTAATCACTAGTGAATTCGCGGCCGCCTGCAGGTCGACCATATGGGAGAGCTCCCAACGCGT
TGGATGCATAGCTTGAGTATTCTATAGTGTCACCTAAATAGCTTGGCGTAATCATGGTCATAGCTGTTTC
CTGTGTGAAATTGTTATCCGCTCACAATTCCACACAACATACGAGCCGGAAGCATAAAGTGTAAAGCCTG
GGGTGCCTAATGAGTGAGCTAACTCACATTAATTGCGTTGCGCTCACTGCCCGCTTTCCAGTCGGGAAAC
CTGTCGTGCCAGCTGCATTAATGAATCGGCCAACGCGCGGGGAGAGGCGGTTTGCGTATTGGGCGCTCTT
C
