[The description below was written by a language model from this plasmid's Addgene catalogue record.]
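Description:
39 p ephrin B2 is a bacterial plasmid carrying a zebrafish (Danio rerio) ephrin B2 sequence, deposited as a template for making riboprobes. The record does not name the vector backbone, so the origin of replication and overall vector architecture are not documented. What is recorded is that the plasmid confers ampicillin resistance and is maintained at high copy number in a standard E. coli cloning strain. The insert was introduced by restriction enzyme cloning, but the sites used, the insert size, and whether it represents the full coding sequence or only a partial cDNA are not given. No feature table accompanies the entry.

The depositor's comment indicates the intended use: the plasmid is linearised with SalI and transcribed with T7 RNA polymerase to produce a riboprobe. This implies that a T7 promoter flanks the insert, with the SalI site on the far side serving as the run-off point for in vitro transcription. The record does not state explicitly whether this yields the antisense strand, although that is what a hybridisation probe would require. No eukaryotic promoter, tag or reporter is listed, so nothing in the record suggests use as an expression vector. The associated publication concerns the requirement for Notch signalling in arterial-venous differentiation during embryonic vascular development, which fits use of the probe for in situ hybridisation to detect ephrin B2 transcripts in zebrafish embryos, where ephrin B2 is widely used as a marker of arterial endothelium. Part of the plasmid was derived from an earlier construct made in one of the depositing laboratories.
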