Addgene plasmid #13063: 39 p ephrin B2
Depositing lab: Nathan Lawson & Michael Tsang. Depositing organization: University of Pittsburgh (University, School of Medicine, and Cancer Institute). Publication: Notch signaling is required for arterial-venous differentiation during embryonic vascular development. Lawson ND, Scheer N, Pham VN, Kim CH, Chitnis AB, Campos-Ortega JA, Weinstein BM. Development. 2001 Oct . 128(19):3675-83. PubMed 11585794.
Backbone
  Vector backbone: na
Growth in bacteria
  Bacterial resistance: Ampicillin, 100 μg/mL
  Growth temperature: 37°C
  Growth strain: DH5alpha
  Copy number: High Copy
Gene/Insert
  Gene/Insert name: ephrin B2 (alt name: ephrinB2)
  Species: D. rerio (zebrafish)
  Cloning method: Restriction Enzyme
  Sequencing primers: 5′ na
Resource information
  A portion of this plasmid was derived from a plasmid made by: Michael Tsang
Terms and licenses: Academic/Nonprofit Terms; Industry Terms: Not Available to Industry
Depositor comments: For riboprobe, digest with SalI and use T7 polymerase.
How to cite: 39 p ephrin B2 was a gift from Nathan Lawson & Michael Tsang (Addgene plasmid # 13063 ; http://n2t.net/addgene:13063 ; RRID:Addgene_13063)
